Addgene plasmid #111577: pET30-HPF1-His-Sumo-Flag
Purpose: Expresses full length HPF1 in E. coli
Depositing lab: Thomas Muir. Depositing organization: Princeton University. Publication: Acetylation blocks DNA damage-induced chromatin ADP-ribosylation. Liszczak G, Diehl KL, Dann GP, Muir TW. Nat Chem Biol. 2018 Jul 16. pii: 10.1038/s41589-018-0097-1. doi: 10.1038/s41589-018-0097-1. PubMed 30013063.
Backbone
  Vector backbone: pET30
  Modifications to backbone: Tag insertions (see tags)
  Vector type: Bacterial Expression
Growth in bacteria
  Bacterial resistance: Kanamycin, 50 μg/mL
  Growth temperature: 37°C
  Growth strain: DH5alpha
  Copy number: Unknown
Gene/Insert
  Gene/Insert name: HPF1 (alt names: C4orf27; Histone PARylation factor 1)
  Species: H. sapiens (human)
  Insert size (bp): 1038
  Entrez Gene: HPF1 (a.k.a. C4orf27)
  Promoter: T7
  Tag / fusion protein: 6xHis-Sumo-FLAG (N terminal on backbone)
  Cloning method: Gibson Cloning
  Sequencing primers: 5′ T7; 3′ T7 terminator
Terms and licenses: Academic/Nonprofit Terms; Industry Terms: Not Available to Industry
How to cite: pET30-HPF1-His-Sumo-Flag was a gift from Thomas Muir (Addgene plasmid # 111577 ; http://n2t.net/addgene:111577 ; RRID:Addgene_111577)
