[The description below was written by a language model from this plasmid's Addgene catalogue record and pLannotate feature annotations shown in this document.]
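Description:
pET30-HPF1-His-Sumo-Flag is a bacterial expression plasmid built on the pET30 backbone for producing full-length human HPF1 (histone PARylation factor 1, also known as C4orf27) in E. coli. It is selected with kanamycin through an aph(3')-Ia resistance gene and replicates from a ColE1/pBR322-type origin. The annotation also picks up the adjacent bom and rop elements typical of pBR322-derived pET vectors, although the catalogue lists copy number as unknown. An f1 origin is also present. The short hits to an RSF origin, TcR, an AmpR promoter and a T7 gene 10B solubility tag are fragmentary matches that most likely reflect backbone remnants rather than functional parts.

Expression is driven by a T7 promoter followed by a lac operator and the T7 gene 10 ribosome binding site. The plasmid also carries lacI under its own promoter. Transcription therefore depends on a host that supplies T7 RNA polymerase, is repressed by the lac repressor and is induced with IPTG. A T7 terminator closes the cassette. The open reading frame begins with a His tag region, followed by a thrombin cleavage site and yeast SMT3-derived SUMO, and then HPF1. The catalogue describes the N-terminal tag as 6xHis-Sumo-FLAG. The FLAG epitope is not annotated separately and presumably lies in the gap between SUMO and HPF1. A backbone His-tag sequence lies downstream of the insert, but the record does not say whether it is translated.

This tag layout suits nickel-affinity purification, with SUMO as a cleavable fusion partner whose removal would leave FLAG-tagged HPF1. The recombinant protein was generated for work on DNA damage-induced chromatin ADP-ribosylation.
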