Features (pLannotate 1.2.2; 23 found; start..end, strand, type, name):
     48..181     +  rep_origin     RSF ori (fragment): Plasmids containing the RSF 1030 origin of replication can be propagated in E. coli cells that contain additional plasmids with compatible origins.
    186..325     -  misc_feature   bom: basis of mobility region from pBR322
    427..618     -  CDS            rop: Rop protein, which maintains plasmids at low copy number; rop
    635..1015    +  CDS            YPB1_ECOLX: Protein predicted: Swiss-Prot protein existence level 4. From Escherichia coli.
   1087..1378    -  CDS            TcR (fragment): tetracycline efflux protein; tet; confers resistance to tetracycline
   1393..1414    -  protein_bind   CAP binding site: CAP binding activates transcription in the presence of cAMP. E. coli catabolite activator protein
   1427..2509    -  CDS            lacI: lac repressor; lacI; The lac repressor binds to the lac operator to inhibit transcription in E. coli. This inhibition can be relieved by adding lactose or isopropyl-β-D-thiogalactopyranoside (IPTG).
   2510..2587    -  promoter       lacI promoter: lacI
   2595..2874    -  CDS            TcR (fragment): tetracycline efflux protein; tet; confers resistance to tetracycline
   2900..2918    +  promoter       T7 promoter: promoter for bacteriophage T7 RNA polymerase
   2919..2943    +  protein_bind   lac operator: The lac repressor binds to the lac operator to inhibit transcription in E. coli. This inhibition can be relieved by adding lactose or isopropyl-β-D-thiogalactopyranoside (IPTG). lac repressor encoded by lacI
   2958..2980    +  RBS            RBS: efficient ribosome binding site from bacteriophage T7 gene 10 (Olins and Rangwala, 1989)
   3000..3016    +  CDS            capTEV™ (fragment): composite tag for in vivo biotinylation, TEV protease cleavage, and 6xHis tagging
   3027..3044    +  CDS            thrombin site: thrombin recognition and cleavage site
   3051..3344    +  CDS            SUMO: cleavable ubiquitin-like protein tag; S. cerevisiae SMT3 (truncated)
   3408..4427    +  CDS            HPF1 (sequence withheld): HPF1_HUMAN - Also known as C4orf27 From Homo sapiens (Human).
   4474..4491    +  CDS            9xHis (fragment): 9xHis affinity tag
   4501..4550    +  CDS            SET1 (fragment): solubility-enhancement tag derived from T7 phage gene 10B
   4558..4605    +  terminator     T7 terminator: transcription terminator for bacteriophage T7 RNA polymerase
   4642..5070    +  rep_origin     f1 ori (sequence partly withheld): f1 bacteriophage origin of replication; arrow indicates direction of (+) strand synthesis
   5123..5180    +  promoter       AmpR promoter (fragment): bla
   5189..6004    -  CDS            KanR: aminoglycoside phosphotransferase; aph(3')-Ia; confers resistance to kanamycin in bacteria or G418 (Geneticin®) in eukaryotes
   6126..6714    +  rep_origin     ori: high-copy-number ColE1/pMB1/pBR322/pUC origin of replication
>Addgene plasmid #111577 | pET30-HPF1-His-Sumo-Flag | addgene full sequence | sequence record 270825 | Addgene NGS Result
AACGCCAGCAACGCGGCCTTTTTACGGTTCCTGGCCTTTTGCTGGCCTTTTGCTCACATGTTCTTTCCTG
CGTTATCCCCTGATTCTGTGGATAACCGTATTACCGCCTTTGAGTGAGCTGATACCGCTCGCCGCAGCCG
AACGACCGAGCGCAGCGAGTCAGTGAGCGAGGAAGCGGAAGAGCGCCTGATGCGGTATTTTCTCCTTACG
CATCTGTGCGGTATTTCACACCGCAATGGTGCACTCTCAGTACAATCTGCTCTGATGCCGCATAGTTAAG
CCAGTATACACTCCGCTATCGCTACGTGACTGGGTCATGGCTGCGCCCCGACACCCGCCAACACCCGCTG
ACGCGCCCTGACGGGCTTGTCTGCTCCCGGCATCCGCTTACAGACAAGCTGTGACCGTCTCCGGGAGCTG
CATGTGTCAGAGGTTTTCACCGTCATCACCGAAACGCGCGAGGCAGCTGCGGTAAAGCTCATCAGCGTGG
TCGTGAAGCGATTCACAGATGTCTGCCTGTTCATCCGCGTCCAGCTCGTTGAGTTTCTCCAGAAGCGTTA
ATGTCTGGCTTCTGATAAAGCGGGCCATGTTAAGGGCGGTTTTTTCCTGTTTGGTCACTGATGCCTCCGT
GTAAGGGGGATTTCTGTTCATGGGGGTAATGATACCGATGAAACGAGAGAGGATGCTCACGATACGGGTT
ACTGATGATGAACATGCCCGGTTACTGGAACGTTGTGAGGGTAAACAACTGGCGGTATGGATGCGGCGGG
ACCAGAGAAAAATCACTCAGGGTCAATGCCAGCGCTTCGTTAATACAGATGTAGGTGTTCCACAGGGTAG
CCAGCAGCATCCTGCGATGCAGATCCGGAACATAATGGTGCAGGGCGCTGACTTCCGCGTTTCCAGACTT
TACGAAACACGGAAACCGAAGACCATTCATGTTGTTGCTCAGGTCGCAGACGTTTTGCAGCAGCAGTCGC
TTCACGTTCGCTCGCGTATCGGTGATTCATTCTGCTAACCAGTAAGGCAACCCCGCCAGCCTAGCCGGGT
CCTCAACGACAGGAGCACGATCATGCGCACCCGTGGGGCCGCCATGCCGGCGATAATGGCCTGCTTCTCG
CCGAAACGTTTGGTGGCGGGACCAGTGACGAAGGCTTGAGCGAGGGCGTGCAAGATTCCGAATACCGCAA
GCGACAGGCCGATCATCGTCGCGCTCCAGCGAAAGCGGTCCTCGCCGAAAATGACCCAGAGCGCTGCCGG
CACCTGTCCTACGAGTTGCATGATAAAGAAGACAGTCATAAGTGCGGCGACGATAGTCATGCCCCGCGCC
CACCGGAAGGAGCTGACTGGGTTGAAGGCTCTCAAGGGCATCGGTCGAGATCCCGGTGCCTAATGAGTGA
GCTAACTTACATTAATTGCGTTGCGCTCACTGCCCGCTTTCCAGTCGGGAAACCTGTCGTGCCAGCTGCA
TTAATGAATCGGCCAACGCGCGGGGAGAGGCGGTTTGCGTATTGGGCGCCAGGGTGGTTTTTCTTTTCAC
CAGTGAGACGGGCAACAGCTGATTGCCCTTCACCGCCTGGCCCTGAGAGAGTTGCAGCAAGCGGTCCACG
CTGGTTTGCCCCAGCAGGCGAAAATCCTGTTTGATGGTGGTTAACGGCGGGATATAACATGAGCTGTCTT
CGGTATCGTCGTATCCCACTACCGAGATGTCCGCACCAACGCGCAGCCCGGACTCGGTAATGGCGCGCAT
TGCGCCCAGCGCCATCTGATCGTTGGCAACCAGCATCGCAGTGGGAACGATGCCCTCATTCAGCATTTGC
ATGGTTTGTTGAAAACCGGACATGGCACTCCAGTCGCCTTCCCGTTCCGCTATCGGCTGAATTTGATTGC
GAGTGAGATATTTATGCCAGCCAGCCAGACGCAGACGCGCCGAGACAGAACTTAATGGGCCCGCTAACAG
CGCGATTTGCTGGTGACCCAATGCGACCAGATGCTCCACGCCCAGTCGCGTACCGTCTTCATGGGAGAAA
ATAATACTGTTGATGGGTGTCTGGTCAGAGACATCAAGAAATAACGCCGGAACATTAGTGCAGGCAGCTT
CCACAGCAATGGCATCCTGGTCATCCAGCGGATAGTTAATGATCAGCCCACTGACGCGTTGCGCGAGAAG
ATTGTGCACCGCCGCTTTACAGGCTTCGACGCCGCTTCGTTCTACCATCGACACCACCACGCTGGCACCC
AGTTGATCGGCGCGAGATTTAATCGCCGCGACAATTTGCGACGGCGCGTGCAGGGCCAGACTGGAGGTGG
CAACGCCAATCAGCAACGACTGTTTGCCCGCCAGTTGTTGTGCCACGCGGTTGGGAATGTAATTCAGCTC
CGCCATCGCCGCTTCCACTTTTTCCCGCGTTTTCGCAGAAACGTGGCTGGCCTGGTTCACCACGCGGGAA
ACGGTCTGATAAGAGACACCGGCATACTCTGCGACATCGTATAACGTTACTGGTTTCACATTCACCACCC
TGAATTGACTCTCTTCCGGGCGCTATCATGCCATACCGCGAAAGGTTTTGCGCCATTCGATGGTGTCCGG
GATCTCGACGCTCTCCCTTATGCGACTCCTGCATTAGGAAGCAGCCCAGTAGTAGGTTGAGGCCGTTGAG
CACCGCCGCCGCAAGGAATGGTGCATGCAAGGAGATGGCGCCCAACAGTCCCCCGGCCACGGGGCCTGCC
ACCATACCCACGCCGAAACAAGCGCTCATGAGCCCGAAGTGGCGAGCCCGATCTTCCCCATCGGTGATGT
CGGCGATATAGGCGCCAGCAACCGCACCTGTGGCGCCGGTGATGCCGGCCACGATGCGTCCGGCGTAGAG
GATCGAGATCGATCTCGATCCCGCGAAATTAATACGACTCACTATAGGGGAATTGTGAGCGGATAACAAT
TCCCCTCTAGAAATAATTTTGTTTAACTTTAAGAAGGAGATATACATATGGGCAGCAGCCATCATCATCA
TCATCACGGCAGCGGCCTGGTGCCGCGCGGCAGCGCTAGCATGTCGGACTCAGAAGTCAATCAAGAAGCT
AAGCCAGAGGTCAAGCCAGAAGTCAAGCCTGAGACTCACATCAATTTAAAGGTGTCCGATGGATCTTCAG
AGATCTTCTTCAAGATCAAAAAGACCACTCCTTTAAGAAGGCTGATGGAAGCGTTCGCTAAAAGACAGGG
TAAGGAAATGGACTCCTTAAGATTCTTGTACGACGGTATTAGAATTCAAGCTGATCAGACCCCTGAAGAT
TTGGACATGGAGGATAACGATATTATTGAGGCTCACAGAGAACAGATTGGTGGTTCAGGTAGTGACTACA
AAGACGATGACGACAAGGGCGGATCTGGC
[1038 nt withheld, positions 3390-4427]
TGATAAGAATTCGAGCTCCGTCGACAAGCTTGCGGCCGCACTCGAGCACCACCACCACCACCACTGAGAT
CCGGCTGCTAACAAAGCCCGAAAGGAAGCTGAGTTGGCTGCTGCCACCGCTGAGCAATAACTAGCATAAC
CCCTTGGGGCCTCTAAACGGGTCTTGAGGGGTTTTTTGCTGAAAGGAGGAACTATATCCGGATTGGCGAA
TGGG
[124 nt withheld, positions 4642-4765]
C
[91 nt withheld, positions 4767-4857]
A
[49 nt withheld, positions 4859-4907]
CCTTTGACGTTGGAGTCCACGTTCTTT
[37 nt withheld, positions 4935-4971]
ACCCTATCTCGGTCTATTCTTTTGATTTATAAGGGATTTTGCCGATTTCGGCCTATTGGTTAAAAAATGA
GCTGATTTAACAAAAATTTAACGCGAATTTTAACAAAATATTAACGCTTACAATTTAGGTGGCACTTTTC
GGGGAAATGTGCGCGGAACCCCTATTTGTTTATTTTTCTAAATACATTCAAATATGTATCCGCTCATGAA
TTAATTCTTAGAAAAACTCATCGAGCATCAAATGAAACTGCAATTTATTCATATCAGGATTATCAATACC
ATATTTTTGAAAAAGCCGTTTCTGTAATGAAGGAGAAAACTCACCGAGGCAGTTCCATAGGATGGCAAGA
TCCTGGTATCGGTCTGCGATTCCGACTCGTCCAACATCAATACAACCTATTAATTTCCCCTCGTCAAAAA
TAAGGTTATCAAGTGAGAAATCACCATGAGTGACGACTGAATCCGGTGAGAATGGCAAAAGTTTATGCAT
TTCTTTCCAGACTTGTTCAACAGGCCAGCCATTACGCTCGTCATCAAAATCACTCGCATCAACCAAACCG
TTATTCATTCGTGATTGCGCCTGAGCGAGACGAAATACGCGATCGCTGTTAAAAGGACAATTACAAACAG
GAATCGAATGCAACCGGCGCAGGAACACTGCCAGCGCATCAACAATATTTTCACCTGAATCAGGATATTC
TTCTAATACCTGGAATGCTGTTTTCCCGGGGATCGCAGTGGTGAGTAACCATGCATCATCAGGAGTACGG
ATAAAATGCTTGATGGTCGGAAGAGGCATAAATTCCGTCAGCCAGTTTAGTCTGACCATCTCATCTGTAA
CATCATTGGCAACGCTACCTTTGCCATGTTTCAGAAACAACTCTGGCGCATCGGGCTTCCCATACAATCG
ATAGATTGTCGCACCTGATTGCCCGACATTATCGCGAGCCCATTTATACCCATATAAATCAGCATCCATG
TTGGAATTTAATCGCGGCCTAGAGCAAGACGTTTCCCGTTGAATATGGCTCATAACACCCCTTGTATTAC
TGTTTATGTAAGCAGACAGTTTTATTGTTCATGACCAAAATCCCTTAACGTGAGTTTTCGTTCCACTGAG
CGTCAGACCCCGTAGAAAAGATCAAAGGATCTTCTTGAGATCCTTTTTTTCTGCGCGTAATCTGCTGCTT
GCAAACAAAAAAACCACCGCTACCAGCGGTGGTTTGTTTGCCGGATCAAGAGCTACCAACTCTTTTTCCG
AAGGTAACTGGCTTCAGCAGAGCGCAGATACCAAATACTGTCCTTCTAGTGTAGCCGTAGTTAGGCCACC
ACTTCAAGAACTCTGTAGCACCGCCTACATACCTCGCTCTGCTAATCCTGTTACCAGTGGCTGCTGCCAG
TGGCGATAAGTCGTGTCTTACCGGGTTGGACTCAAGACGATAGTTACCGGATAAGGCGCAGCGGTCGGGC
TGAACGGGGGGTTCGTGCACACAGCCCAGCTTGGAGCGAACGACCTACACCGAACTGAGATACCTACAGC
GTGAGCTATGAGAAAGCGCCACGCTTCCCGAAGGGAGAAAGGCGGACAGGTATCCGGTAAGCGGCAGGGT
CGGAACAGGAGAGCGCACGAGGGAGCTTCCAGGGGGAAACGCCTGGTATCTTTATAGTCCTGTCGGGTTT
CGCCACCTCTGACTTGAGCGTCGATTTTTGTGATGCTCGTCAGGGGGGCGGAGCCTATGGAAA
