>Addgene plasmid #111577 | pET30-HPF1-His-Sumo-Flag | depositor partial sequence | sequence record 209586 | N-terminus (T7 primer)
GAAGGAGATATACATATGGGCAGCAGCCATCNTNANCATCATCACGGCAGCGGCCTGGTGCCGCGCGGCA
GCGCTAGCATGTCGGACTCAGAAGTCAATCAAGAAGCTAAGCCAGAGGTCAAGCCAGAAGTCAAGCCTGA
GACTCACATCAATTTAAAGGTGTCCGATGGATCTTCAGAGATCTTCTTCAAGATCAAAAAGACCACTCCT
TTAAGAAGGCTGATGGAAGCGTTCGCTAAAAGACAGGGTAAGGAAATGGACTCCTTAAGATTCTTGTACG
ACGGTATTAGAATTCAAGCTGATCAGACCCCTGAAGATTTGGACATGGAGGATAACGATATTATTGAGGC
TCACAGAGAACAGATTGGTGGTTCAGGTAGTGACTACAAAGACGATGACGACAAGGGCGGATCTGGC
[285 nt withheld, positions 418-702]
