>Addgene plasmid #111577 | pET30-HPF1-His-Sumo-Flag | depositor partial sequence | sequence record 209587 | C-terminus (T7 terminator primer; this is reverse compliment of read)
ACTCAGTACCACATGGGGTATTTCAGGGATTCTCCTGATGAATN
[104 nt withheld, positions 45-148]
A
[517 nt withheld, positions 150-666]
TGATAAGAATTCGAGCTCCGTCG
